>Addgene plasmid #62155 | pMuLE ENTR SFFV tdTomato L5-L2 | depositor full sequence | sequence record 101439 | Full Sequence
CTAGAGGTACCCAGCTTTCTTGTACAAAGTTGGCATTATAAGAAAGCATTGCTTATCAATTTGTTGCAAC
GAACAGGTCACTATCAGTCAAAATAAAATCATTATTTGCCATCCAGCTGCAGGGCGGCCGCGATATCCCC
TATAGTGAGTCGTATTACATGGTCATAGCTGTTTCCTGGCAGCTCTGGCCCGTGTCTCAAAATCTCTGAT
GTTACATTGCACAAGATAAAAATATATCATCATGAACAATAAAACTGTCTGCTTACATAAACAGTAATAC
AAGGGGTGTTATGAGCCATATTCAACGGGAAACGTCGAGGCCGCGATTAAATTCCAACATGGATGCTGAT
TTATATGGGTATAAATGGGCTCGCGATAATGTCGGGCAATCAGGTGCGACAATCTATCGCTTGTATGGGA
AGCCCGATGCGCCAGAGTTGTTTCTGAAACATGGCAAAGGTAGCGTTGCCAATGATGTTACAGATGAGAT
GGTCAGACTAAACTGGCTGACGGAATTTATGCCTCTTCCGACCATCAAGCATTTTATCCGTACTCCTGAT
GATGCATGGTTACTCACCACTGCGATCCCCGGAAAAACAGCATTCCAGGTATTAGAAGAATATCCTGATT
CAGGTGAAAATATTGTTGATGCGCTGGCAGTGTTCCTGCGCCGGTTGCATTCGATTCCTGTTTGTAATTG
TCCTTTTAACAGCGATCGCGTATTTCGTCTCGCTCAGGCGCAATCACGAATGAATAACGGTTTGGTTGAT
GCGAGTGATTTTGATGACGAGCGTAATGGCTGGCCTGTTGAACAAGTCTGGAAAGAAATGCATAAACTTT
TGCCATTCTCACCGGATTCAGTCGTCACTCATGGTGATTTCTCACTTGATAACCTTATTTTTGACGAGGG
GAAATTAATAGGTTGTATTGATGTTGGACGAGTCGGAATCGCAGACCGATACCAGGATCTTGCCATCCTA
TGGAACTGCCTCGGTGAGTTTTCTCCTTCATTACAGAAACGGCTTTTTCAAAAATATGGTATTGATAATC
CTGATATGAATAAATTGCAGTTTCATTTGATGCTCGATGAGTTTTTCTAATCAGAATTGGTTAATTGGTT
GTAACACTGGCAGAGCATTACGCTGACTTGACGGGACGGCGCAAGCTCATGACCAAAATCCCTTAACGTG
AGTTACGCGTCGTTCCACTGAGCGTCAGACCCCGTAGAAAAGATCAAAGGATCTTCTTGAGATCCTTTTT
TTCTGCGCGTAATCTGCTGCTTGCAAACAAAAAAACCACCGCTACCAGCGGTGGTTTGTTTGCCGGATCA
AGAGCTACCAACTCTTTTTCCGAAGGTAACTGGCTTCAGCAGAGCGCAGATACCAAATACTGTTCTTCTA
GTGTAGCCGTAGTTAGGCCACCACTTCAAGAACTCTGTAGCACCGCCTACATACCTCGCTCTGCTAATCC
TGTTACCAGTGGCTGCTGCCAGTGGCGATAAGTCGTGTCTTACCGGGTTGGACTCAAGACGATAGTTACC
GGATAAGGCGCAGCGGTCGGGCTGAACGGGGGGTTCGTGCACACAGCCCAGCTTGGAGCGAACGACCTAC
ACCGAACTGAGATACCTACAGCGTGAGCTATGAGAAAGCGCCACGCTTCCCGAAGGGAGAAAGGCGGACA
GGTATCCGGTAAGCGGCAGGGTCGGAACAGGAGAGCGCACGAGGGAGCTTCCAGGGGGAAACGCCTGGTA
TCTTTATAGTCCTGTCGGGTTTCGCCACCTCTGACTTGAGCGTCGATTTTTGTGATGCTCGTCAGGGGGG
CGGAGCCTATGGAAAAACGCCAGCAACGCGGCCTTTTTACGGTTCCTGGCCTTTTGCTGGCCTTTTGCTC
ACATGTTCTTTCCTGCGTTATCCCCTGATTCTGTGGATAACCGTATTACCGCCTTTGAGTGAGCTGATAC
CGCTCGCCGCAGCCGAACGACCGAGCGCAGCGAGTCAGTGAGCGAGGAAGCGGAAGAGCGCCCAATACGC
AAACCGCCTCTCCCCGCGCGTTGGCCGATTCATTAATGCAGCTGGCACGACAGGTTTCCCGACTGGAAAG
CGGGCAGTGAGCGCAACGCAATTAATACGCGTACCGCTAGCCAGGAAGAGTTTGTAGAAACGCAAAAAGG
CCATCCGTCAGGATGGCCTTCTGCTTAGTTTGATGCCTGGCAGTTTATGGCGGGCGTCCTGCCCGCCACC
CTCCGGGCCGTTGCTTCACAACGTTCAAATCCGCTCCCGGCGGATTTGTCCTACTCAGGAGAGCGTTCAC
CGACAAACAACAGATAAAACGAAAGGCCCAGTCTTCCGACTGAGCCTTTCGTTTTATTTGATGCCTGGCA
GTTCCCTACTCTCGCGTTAACGCTAGCATGGATGTTTTCCCAGTCACGACGTTGTAAAACGACGGCCAGT
CTTAAGCTCGGGCCCCAAATAATGATTTTATTTTGACTGATAGTGACCTGTTCGTTGCAACAAATTGATG
AGCAATGCTTTTTTATAATGCCAACTTTGTATACAAAAGTTGGGAGACCCAAGCTTCGCTGAAAGACCCC
ACCTGTAGGTTTGGCAAGCTAGCTGCAGTAACGCCATTTTGCAAGGCATGGAAAAATACCAAACCAAGAA
TAGAGAAGTTCAGATCAAGGGCGGGTACATGAAAATAGCTAACGTTGGGCCAAACAGGATATCTGCGGTG
AGCAGTTTCGGCCCCGGCCCGGGGCCAAGAACAGATGGTCACCGCAGTTTCGGCCCCGGCCCGAGGCCAA
GAACAGATGGTCCCCAGATATGGCCCAACCCTCAGCAGTTTCTTAAGACCCATCAGATGTTTCCAGGCTC
CCCCAAGGACCTGAAATGACCCTGCGCCTTATTTGAATTAACCAATCAGCCTGCTTCTCGCTTCTGTTCG
CGCGCTTCTGCTTCCCGAGCTCTATAAAAGAGCTCACAACCCCTCACTCGGCGCGCCAGTCCTCCGATTG
ACTGAGTCGCCGGATCCCGCCACCATGGTGAGCAAGGGCGAGGAGGTCATCAAAGAGTTCATGCGCTTCA
AGGTGCGCATGGAGGGCTCCATGAACGGCCACGAGTTCGAGATCGAGGGCGAGGGCGAGGGCCGCCCCTA
CGAGGGCACCCAGACCGCCAAGCTGAAGGTGACCAAGGGCGGCCCCCTGCCCTTCGCCTGGGACATCCTG
TCCCCCCAGTTCATGTACGGCTCCAAGGCGTACGTGAAGCACCCCGCCGACATCCCCGATTACAAGAAGC
TGTCCTTCCCCGAGGGCTTCAAGTGGGAGCGCGTGATGAACTTCGAGGACGGCGGTCTGGTGACCGTGAC
CCAGGACTCCTCCCTGCAGGACGGCACGCTGATCTACAAGGTGAAGATGCGCGGCACCAACTTCCCCCCC
GACGGCCCCGTAATGCAGAAGAAGACCATGGGCTGGGAGGCCTCCACCGAGCGCCTGTACCCCCGCGACG
GCGTGCTGAAGGGCGAGATCCACCAGGCCCTGAAGCTGAAGGACGGCGGCCACTACCTGGTGGAGTTCAA
GACCATCTACATGGCCAAGAAGCCCGTGCAACTGCCCGGCTACTACTACGTGGACACCAAGCTGGACATC
ACCTCCCACAACGAGGACTACACCATCGTGGAACAGTACGAGCGCTCCGAGGGCCGCCACCACCTGTTCC
TGGGGCATGGCACCGGCAGCACCGGCAGCGGCAGCTCCGGCACCGCCTCCTCCGAGGACAACAACATGGC
CGTCATCAAAGAGTTCATGCGCTTCAAGGTGCGCATGGAGGGCTCCATGAACGGCCACGAGTTCGAGATC
GAGGGCGAGGGCGAGGGCCGCCCCTACGAGGGCACCCAGACCGCCAAGCTGAAGGTGACCAAGGGCGGCC
CCCTGCCCTTCGCCTGGGACATCCTGTCCCCCCAGTTCATGTACGGCTCCAAGGCGTACGTGAAGCACCC
CGCCGACATCCCCGATTACAAGAAGCTGTCCTTCCCCGAGGGCTTCAAGTGGGAGCGCGTGATGAACTTC
GAGGACGGCGGTCTGGTGACCGTGACCCAGGACTCCTCCCTGCAGGACGGCACGCTGATCTACAAGGTGA
AGATGCGCGGCACCAACTTCCCCCCCGACGGCCCCGTAATGCAGAAGAAGACCATGGGCTGGGAGGCCTC
CACCGAGCGCCTGTACCCCCGCGACGGCGTGCTGAAGGGCGAGATCCACCAGGCCCTGAAGCTGAAGGAC
GGCGGCCGCTACCTGGTGGAGTTCAAGACCATCTACATGGCCAAGAAGCCCGTGCAACTGCCCGGCTACT
ACTACGTGGACACCAAGCTGGACATCACCTCCCACAACGAGGACTACACCATCGTGGAACAGTACGAGCG
CTCCGAGGGCCGCCACCACCTGTTCCTGTACGGCATGGACGAGCTGTACAAGTAAGAATTCGATATCAAG
CTTATCGATACCGTCGACCTCGAGCCT
Features (pLannotate 1.2.2; 12 found; start..end, strand, type, name):
      9..108     -  protein_bind   attL2: mutant version of attL; recombination site for the Gateway® LR reaction LR Clonase™
    139..157     -  promoter       T7 promoter: promoter for bacteriophage T7 RNA polymerase
    291..1100    +  CDS            KanR: aminoglycoside phosphotransferase; aph(3')-Ia; confers resistance to kanamycin in bacteria or G418 (Geneticin®) in eukaryotes
   1247..1835    +  rep_origin     ori: high-copy-number ColE1/pMB1/pBR322/pUC origin of replication
   2018..2110    +  CDS            lacI (fragment): lac repressor; lacI; The lac repressor binds to the lac operator to inhibit transcription in E. coli. This inhibition can be relieved by adding lactose or isopropyl-β-D-thiogalactopyranoside (IPTG).
   2165..2192    -  terminator     rrnB T2 terminator: transcription terminator T2 from the E. coli rrnB gene
   2324..2367    +  terminator     rrnB T1 terminator: Escherichia coli rrnB; transcription terminator T1 from the E. coli rrnB gene
   2414..2450    -  CDS            lacZα (fragment): LacZα fragment of β-galactosidase; lacZ fragment
   2467..2562    +  protein_bind   attL5: mutant version of attL; recombination site for the Gateway® LR reaction LR Clonase™
   2618..3019    +  promoter       SFFV promoter: spleen focus-forming virus long terminal repeat (LTR) promoter
   3035..4464    +  CDS            tdTomato (fragment): tandem dimeric (pseudo-monomeric) derivative of DsRed (Shaner et al., 2004) mammalian codon-optimized
   4466..4504    +  misc_feature   MCS (fragment): pBluescript multiple cloning site
