[The description below was written by a language model from this plasmid's Addgene catalogue record and pLannotate feature annotations shown in this document.]
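Description:
pMuLE ENTR SFFV tdTomato L5-L2 is a small (about 4.5 kb) Gateway entry vector from the MuLE (Multiple Lentiviral Expression) modular cloning system. It is not itself a lentiviral vector. Its role is to donate a ready-made expression module into a destination vector by MultiSite Gateway recombination. The record gives no named backbone, but the annotated features resemble a standard entry-clone scaffold. These include a high-copy ColE1/pUC-type origin for propagation in E. coli, a kanamycin resistance gene (aph(3')-Ia) for selection, and rrnB T1 and T2 terminators upstream of the cassette that limit read-through transcription from the backbone. A T7 promoter and short remnants of lacI, lacZα and a pBluescript polylinker are also detected; these appear to be cloning leftovers rather than functional parts.

The payload lies between an attL5 site and an attL2 site. It consists of the spleen focus-forming virus (SFFV) LTR promoter, a strong viral promoter for mammalian cells, followed directly by the mammalian codon-optimised coding sequence for tdTomato, a bright red tandem-dimer derivative of DsRed. The annotation tool labels the tdTomato match as a fragment, although it spans roughly 1.4 kb, about the length of the complete coding sequence. No polyadenylation signal is annotated within the module.

In an LR Clonase reaction, the mutant attL sites recombine only with their matching attR partners. The L5-L2 pairing therefore fixes both the position and the orientation of this module relative to other entry modules, placing it last before attL2. It can thus be combined with other MuLE entry vectors to build multi-cassette lentiviral constructs in which tdTomato serves as a fluorescent marker of transduced cells.
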