Addgene plasmid #62155: pMuLE ENTR SFFV tdTomato L5-L2
Purpose: MuLE (Multiple Lentiviral Expression) Entry vector containing a SFFV promoter and tdTomato module. Compatible with MultiSite Gateway cloning
Depositing lab: Ian Frew. Depositing organization: University of Zurich. Publication: A versatile modular vector system for rapid combinatorial mammalian genetics. Albers J, Danzer C, Rechsteiner M, Lehmann H, Brandt LP, Hejhal T, Catalano A, Busenhart P, Goncalves AF, Brandt S, Bode PK, Bode-Lesniewska B, Wild PJ, Frew IJ. J Clin Invest. 2015 Mar 9. pii: 79743. doi: 10.1172/JCI79743. PubMed 25751063.
Backbone
  Vector backbone: N/A
  Vector type: Mammalian Expression ; MuLE Gateway Entry Vector
Growth in bacteria
  Bacterial resistance: Kanamycin, 50 μg/mL
  Growth temperature: 37°C
  Growth strain: DH5alpha
  Copy number: High Copy
Gene/Insert
  Gene/Insert name: tdTomato
  Species: Synthetic
  Promoter: SFFV
  Cloning method: Gateway Cloning
  Sequencing primers: 5′ M13-fwd; 3′ M13-rev
Terms and licenses: Academic/Nonprofit Terms; Industry Terms: Not Available to Industry
How to cite: pMuLE ENTR SFFV tdTomato L5-L2 was a gift from Ian Frew (Addgene plasmid # 62155 ; http://n2t.net/addgene:62155 ; RRID:Addgene_62155)
