>Addgene plasmid #62155 | pMuLE ENTR SFFV tdTomato L5-L2 | addgene partial sequence | sequence record 103520 | M13-F20 5'-TGTAAAACGACGGCCAGT-3'
GACTGATAGTGACCTGTTCGTTGCAACAAATTGATGAGCAATGCTTTTTTATAATGCCAACTTTGTATAC
AAAAGTTGGGAGACCCAAGCTTCGCTGAAAGACCCCACCTGTAGGTTTGGCAAGCTAGCTGCAGTAACGC
CATTTTGCAAGGCATGGAAAAATACCAAACCAAGAATAGAGAAGTTCAGATCAAGGGCGGGTACATGAAA
ATAGCTAACGTTGGGCCAAACAGGATATCTGCGGTGAGCAGTTTCGGCCCCGGCCCGGGGCCAAGAACAG
ATGGTCACCGCAGTTTCGGCCCCGGCCCGAGGCCAAGAACAGATGGTCCCCAGATATGGCCCAACCCTCA
GCAGTTTCTTAAGACCCATCAGATGTTTCCAGGCTCCCCCAAGGACCTGAAATGACCCTGCGCCTTATTT
GAATTAACCAATCAGCCTGCTTCTCGCTTCTGTTCGCGCGCTTCTGCTTCCCGAGCTCTATAAAAGAGCT
CACAACCCCTCACTCGGCGCGCCAGTCCTCCGATTGACTGAGTCGCCGGATCCCGCCACCATGGTGAGCA
AGGGCGAGGAGGTCATCAAAGAGTTCATGCGCTTCAAGGTGCGCATGGAGGGCTCCATGAACGGCCACGA
GTTCGAGATCGAGGGCGAGGGCGAGGGCCGCCCCTACGAGGGCACCCAGACCGCCAAGCTGAAGGTGACC
AAGGGCGGCCCCCTGCCCTTCGCCTGGGACATCCTGT
