>Addgene plasmid #62155 | pMuLE ENTR SFFV tdTomato L5-L2 | addgene partial sequence | sequence record 103522 | M13-Rev 5'-CAGGAAACAGCTATGACC-3'
TGCAGCTGGATGGCAAATAATGATTTTATTTTGACTGATAGTGACCTGTTCGTTGCAACAAATTGATAAG
CAATGCTTTCTTATAATGCCAACTTTGTACAAGAAAGCTGGGTACCTCTAGAGGCTCGAGGTCGACGGTA
TCGATAAGCTTGATATCGAATTCTTACTTGTACAGCTCGTCCATGCCGTACAGGAACAGGTGGTGGCGGC
CCTCGGAGCGCTCGTACTGTTCCACGATGGTGTAGTCCTCGTTGTGGGAGGTGATGTCCAGCTTGGTGTC
CACGTAGTAGTAGCCGGGCAGTTGCACGGGCTTCTTGGCCATGTAGATGGTCTTGAACTCCACCAGGTAG
CGGCCGCCGTCCTTCAGCTTCAGGGCCTGGTGGATCTCGCCCTTCAGCACGCCGTCGCGGGGGTACAGGC
GCTCGGTGGAGGCCTCCCAGCCCATGGTCTTCTTCTGCATTACGGGGCCGTCGGGGGGGAAGTTGGTGCC
GCGCATCTTCACCTTGTAGATCAGCGTGCCGTCCTGCAGGGAGGAGTCCTGGGTCACGGTCACCAGACCG
CCGTCCTCGAAGTTCATCACGCGCTCCCACTTGAAGCCCTCGGGGAAGGACAGCTTCTTGTAATCGGGGA
TGTCGGCGGGGTGCTTCACGTACGCCTTGGAGCCGTACATGAACT
